Addgene plasmid #232473: MB 98w3 ttrSR(m13)-Bxb1_P7-bARGSer
Purpose: Optimized tetrathionate sensor with recombinase switch and acoustic reporter genes (bARGSer)
Depositing lab: Mikhail Shapiro. Depositing organization: California Institute of Technology. Publication: Probiotic acoustic biosensors for noninvasive imaging of gut inflammation. Buss MT, Zhu L, Kwon JH, Tabor JJ, Shapiro MG. Nat Commun. 2025 Aug 25;16(1):7931. doi: 10.1038/s41467-025-62569-1. PubMed 40855083.
Backbone
  Vector backbone: pBAD33
  Backbone manufacturer: Beckwith Lab
  Backbone size w/o insert (bp): 5352
  Total vector size (bp): 27397
  Modifications to backbone: point mutations introduced during cloning
  Vector type: Bacterial Expression
Growth in bacteria
  Bacterial resistance: Chloramphenicol, 25 μg/mL
  Growth temperature: 30°C
  Growth strain: NEB Stable
  Copy number: Low Copy
Gene/Insert 1
  Gene/Insert name: ttrS (alt name: Tetrathionate sensor kinase ttrS (Sbal195_3859))
  Species: Shewanella baltica OS195
  Insert size (bp): 2016
  GenBank ID: NC_009997
  Promoter: J23109 (tttacagctagctcagtcctagggactgtgctagc)
  Cloning method: Gibson Cloning
  Sequencing primers: 5′ ATGTTAGTTACTAAAGGATGACGC
Gene/Insert 2
  Gene/Insert name: ttrR (alt name: Tetrathionate response regulator ttrR (Sbal195_3858))
  Species: Shewanella baltica OS195
  Insert size (bp): 621
  GenBank ID: NC_009997
  Promoter: Constitutive (TTGATAGCTAGCTCAGTCCTAGGTATTGTGCTAGC)
  Cloning method: Gibson Cloning
  Sequencing primers: 5′ TATCGCTGAGTCCCACGGTG
Gene/Insert 3
  Gene/Insert name: PttrB185-269 (alt names: Minimal tetrathionate activated promoter; Truncated promoter of ttrB (Sbal195_3860))
  Species: Shewanella baltica OS195
  Insert size (bp): 85
  GenBank ID: NC_009997
  Cloning method: Gibson Cloning
  Sequencing primers: 5′ CTGCATAATTCGTGTCGCTC
Gene/Insert 4
  Gene/Insert name: bARGSer (alt names: Bacterial acoustic reporter genes originating from Serratia sp. ATCC 39006; Modified gas vesicle gene cluster from Serratia sp. ATCC 39006)
  Species: Serratia sp. ATCC 39006
  Insert size (bp): 16692
  Mutation: the gene Ser39006_001280 was deleted from the cluster, and 3 point mutations were introduced during cloning (GvpG P133P, GvpW P609H, GvpZ D112Y)
  GenBank ID: AWXH00000000.1
  Promoter: P7 (aaaaaatttatttgctttcgcatctttttgtacctataatgtgtgga)
  Cloning method: Gibson Cloning
  Sequencing primers: 5′ CTTCATTGTGGTGGATTTATTAAC
Gene/Insert 5
  Gene/Insert name: AxeTxe (alt name: Toxin-antitoxin system)
  Species: Enterococcus faecium
  Insert size (bp): 1212
  GenBank ID: AF507977.1
  Promoter: Native
  Cloning method: Gibson Cloning
  Sequencing primers: 5′ CCGCTAATTAACTAAAACTAGTAC
Gene/Insert 6
  Gene/Insert name: Bxb1 integrase
  Species: Mycobacterium phage Bxb1
  Insert size (bp): 1541
  GenBank ID: NC_002656
  Promoter: PttrB185-269
  Tag / fusion protein: ssrA degradation tag (C terminal on insert)
  Cloning method: Gibson Cloning
  Sequencing primers: 5′ CTGCATAATTCGTGTCGCTC
Terms and licenses: Academic/Nonprofit Terms; Industry Terms: Not Available to Industry
Depositor comments: Please visit https://doi.org/10.1101/2024.09.23.614598 for bioRxiv preprint.
How to cite: MB 98w3 ttrSR(m13)-Bxb1_P7-bARGSer was a gift from Mikhail Shapiro (Addgene plasmid # 232473 ; http://n2t.net/addgene:232473 ; RRID:Addgene_232473)
