[The description below was written by a language model from this plasmid's Addgene catalogue record and pLannotate feature annotations shown in this document.]
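Description:
MB 98w3 ttrSR(m13)-Bxb1_P7-bARGSer is a 27.4 kb bacterial expression plasmid built on pBAD33. It is maintained at low copy from the p15A origin and selected with chloramphenicol through the cat gene. The feature table also shows backbone remnants: an M13 phage origin, truncated β-lactamase fragments and the rrnB T1/T2 terminators. An Axe-Txe toxin-antitoxin module from Enterococcus faecium, under its native promoter, is included; such modules typically promote plasmid retention without antibiotic selection. The annotation software detects it as a YoeB-like toxin.

The payload is a tetrathionate-responsive genetic circuit with memory, coupled to an ultrasound reporter. The Shewanella baltica OS195 two-component system is expressed constitutively. The sensor kinase ttrS is driven by the J23109 promoter and the response regulator ttrR by a second constitutive promoter, and each unit ends in rrnB T1 and T7Te terminators. When tetrathionate is present, the activated regulator turns on the minimal PttrB185-269 promoter, which drives Bxb1 serine integrase. The integrase carries a C-terminal ssrA degradation tag, which should limit accumulation of integrase from leaky expression. The record calls this a recombinase switch. The table does not annotate attachment sites, but a reverse-strand promoter fragment upstream of the gas vesicle cluster is consistent with integrase-mediated inversion orienting the P7 promoter toward the reporter.

That reporter, bARGSer, is a roughly 16.7 kb modified gas vesicle gene cluster from Serratia sp. ATCC 39006. It lacks Ser39006_001280 and carries three point mutations introduced during cloning. An sTRSV hammerhead ribozyme insulator precedes it. Gas vesicles scatter ultrasound, so the plasmid lets probiotic bacteria report gut inflammation noninvasively.
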