Features (pLannotate 1.2.2; 34 found; start..end, strand, type, name):
    644..886     +  CDS            yoeB: YOEB_ECOLI - Experimental evidence at protein level: Swiss-Prot protein existence level 1. Also shown in vitro to be a translation initiation blocker. Binds to the 70S ribosome and 50S ribosomal subunit; binding is inhibited by hygromycin A and tetracycline, both of which bind to the 30S subunit in the A site. Thus YoeB is located at the interface between 50S and 30S ribosomes and interacts with the A site where it cleaves mRNA, blocking translation initiation. From Escherichia coli (strain K12).
   1244..1263    +  promoter       J23119(SpeI) promoter (fragment): bacterial promoter (Registry of Standard Biological Parts BBa J23119) modified to end with an SpeI site
   3344..3415    +  terminator     rrnB T1 terminator: transcription terminator T1 from the E. coli rrnB gene
   3431..3458    +  terminator     T7Te terminator: phage T7 early transcription terminator
   3465..3484    +  misc_feature   MCS (fragment): pUC18/19 multiple cloning site
   3564..3589    +  promoter       J23119(SpeI) promoter (fragment): bacterial promoter (Registry of Standard Biological Parts BBa J23119) modified to end with an SpeI site
   4269..4340    +  terminator     rrnB T1 terminator: transcription terminator T1 from the E. coli rrnB gene
   4356..4383    +  terminator     T7Te terminator: phage T7 early transcription terminator
   6188..6208    +  CDS            ssrA tag (LVA) (fragment): C-terminal peptide that mediates degradation in bacteria through the ClpXP and ClpAP proteases (McGinness et al., 2006) mutant LVA variant that confers accelerated degradation under some conditions (Andersen et al., 1998)
   6281..6385    -  CDS            tnpA (fragment): TN5P_ECOLX - Also known as tnp. Experimental evidence at protein level: Swiss-Prot protein existence level 1. Mediates transposition of transposon Tn5 by a 'cut and paste' mechanism. First, the monomeric transposase binds the 19 bp inverted DNA repeats flanking the transposon. Then, dimerization of the DNA- bound transposase creates a synaptic DNA complex. After nicking of the first DNA strand, excision of the transposon proceeds through a series of intermediates. The transposase then mediates the insertion of the transposon at a new site by strand transfer. The activity of the wild- type tran
   6437..6496    +  terminator     his operon terminator: This putative transcriptin terminator from the E. coli his operon has a 2-bp deletion introduced during synthesis. Its efficiency has not been determined.
   6556..6585    -  terminator     T3Te terminator: phage T3 early transcription terminator
   6722..6739    -  promoter       T5 promoter (fragment): bacteriophage T5 promoter for E. coli RNA polymerase, with embedded lac operator
   6795..6844    +  misc_RNA       sTRSV HHRz: hammerhead ribozyme from the tobacco ringspot virus satellite RNA (Khvorova et al., 2003)
   7052..7267    +  CDS            gvpA: GVPA_PLAAG - Experimental evidence at protein level: Swiss-Prot protein existence level 1. Gas vesicles are small, hollow, gas filled protein structures that are found in several microbial planktonic microorganisms. They allow the positioning of the organism at the favorable depth for growth. GvpA type proteins form the essential core of the structure. From Planktothrix agardhii (Oscillatoria agardhii).
   8221..8931    +  CDS            gvpN (fragment): GVPN_DOLFA - Protein inferred from homology: Swiss-Prot protein existence level 3. From Dolichospermum flosaquae (Anabaena flos-aquae).
  13134..13343   +  CDS            gvpK (fragment): GVPK_HALMT - Protein predicted: Swiss-Prot protein existence level 4. May play a structural or regulatory role in gas vesicle synthesis. From Haloferax mediterranei (strain ATCC 33500 / DSM 1411 / JCM 8866 / NBRC 14739 / NCIMB 2177 / R-4) (Halobacterium mediterranei).
  14113..14382   +  CDS            gvpJ1 (fragment): GVPJ1_STRCO - Also known as gvpJ. Protein inferred from homology: Swiss-Prot protein existence level 3. Gas vesicles are small, hollow, gas filled protein structures that are found in several microbial planktonic microorganisms. They allow the positioning of the organism at the favorable depth for growth. This protein could be important for the shape determination of the gas vesicle (By similarity). From Streptomyces coelicolor (strain ATCC BAA-471 / A3(2) / M145).
  16392..17096   +  CDS            sfnR (fragment): SFNR_PSEPU - Experimental evidence at transcript level: Swiss-Prot protein existence level 2. Involved in the dimethyl sulfide degradation pathway (PubMed:12686641). Activates the expression of sfnG and sfnF. From Pseudomonas putida (Arthrobacter siderocapsulatus).
  18400..19902   +  CDS            CDC48 (fragment): CDC48_ENCCU - Experimental evidence at protein level: Swiss-Prot protein existence level 1. Involved in spindle disassembly, degradation of ubiquitinated proteins and protein export from the endoplasmic reticulum to the cytoplasm. Acts as a chaperone that collects ubiquitinated substrates. Has a role in the endoplasmic reticulum-associated degradation (ERAD) pathway. Component of the ribosome quality control complex (RQC), a ribosome-associated complex that mediates ubiquitination and extraction of incompletely synthesized nascent chains for proteasomal degradation. CDC48 may provide the mecha
  23492..23593   -  CDS            ydeC (fragment): YDEC_BACSU - Protein predicted: Swiss-Prot protein existence level 4. From Bacillus subtilis (strain 168).
  23661..23776   +  ncRNA          5S rRNA: Accession: RF00001 - 5S ribosomal RNA
  23780..23866   +  terminator     rrnB T1 terminator: Escherichia coli rrnB; transcription terminator T1 from the E. coli rrnB gene
  23958..23985   +  terminator     rrnB T2 terminator: transcription terminator T2 from the E. coli rrnB gene
  24004..24095   +  promoter       AmpR promoter: bla
  24096..24215   +  CDS            AmpR (fragment): β-lactamase; bla; confers resistance to ampicillin, carbenicillin, and related antibiotics
  24216..24510   +  CDS            bla(M) (fragment): β-lactamase lacking the signal sequence; bla(M); allows cytosolic expression of β-lactamase
  24553..24933   +  rep_origin     M13 ori (sequence partly withheld): M13 bacteriophage origin of replication; arrow indicates direction of (+) strand synthesis
  25119..25352   +  rep_origin     ori (fragment): high-copy-number ColE1/pMB1/pBR322/pUC origin of replication
  25564..26223   -  CDS            CmR: chloramphenicol acetyltransferase; cat; confers resistance to chloramphenicol
  26224..26326   -  promoter       cat promoter: promoter of the E. coli cat gene encoding chloramphenicol acetyltransferase
  26447..26590   +  mobile_element IS1 (fragment): prokaryotic transposable element IS1
  26709..26764   -  rep_origin     RSF ori (fragment): Plasmids containing the RSF 1030 origin of replication can be propagated in E. coli cells that contain additional plasmids with compatible origins.
  26852..27397   -  rep_origin     p15A ori: Plasmids containing the medium-copy-number p15A origin of replication can be propagated in E. coli cells that contain a second plasmid with the ColE1 origin.
>Addgene plasmid #232473 | MB 98w3 ttrSR(m13)-Bxb1_P7-bARGSer | addgene full sequence | sequence record 467800 | Addgene NGS Result
GAAGATCATCTTATTAATCAGATAAAATAGGGTTATTTCGATGAAAGGAGAGAGTACTAATGCCAATTGC
AATAGGAAATAAACGGTTACCCGTTACGTTGGATGAAAAGAGACAAAAAGAATTGCAGCAACTAAAGCAG
AAGTACGGCAAAAGTGAATCCAGGATTATGTGTATTGCGTTAGATTTATTGATTGCCCAAGAAAAAGCAG
GATTTGAGGTACCAGCACTCAAAAAGTGACGTCACTTTTTATCCTAAAAACTAAAAGTGATAGCACTTTT
AATTATAAGAAGTTAGAATATTAATCATTTGCTTAATTGTACAATATAATGTACAATTGTTTTATAGAAA
TAAATAAGGGGTGAAAGGAATGGAAGCAGTAGCTTATTCAAATTTCCGCCAAAATTTACGTAGTTATATG
AAACAAGTTAATGAGGATGCTGAAACACTTATTGTAACAAGTAAAGATGTAGAAGATACAGTTGTTGTAT
TATCAAAAAGAGATTATGATTCTATGCAAGAAACGTTGAGAACACTTTCTAATAATTACGTCATGGAAAA
AATTCGTCGAGGAGATGAACAATTCTCCAAAGGTGCATTTAAAACACATGACTTAATCGAGGTTGAATCT
GATGATTAAGGCTTGGTCTGATGATGCTTGGGATGATTATCTTTATTGGCATGAGCAAGGAAACAAAAGC
AATATAAAAAAGATTAACAAGTTAATAAAAGATATCGATCGTTCCCCCTTTGCTGGATTAGGAAAACCTG
AGCCATTAAAGCATGATTTATCTGGAAAATGGTCCAGAAGAATTACAGATGAACATAGACTGATATATAG
AGTTGAAAATGAAACGATATTTATTTATTCTGCAAAAGATCACTATTAACCAATCGGAAGTAAGGAAAGG
GTCAGAAACTTAAAAGTTTTTGATCCTTATTTTATTTACCCTAGTCATTTAAAAAGCTAATATAGCTTAG
TGTTGATTGTTATTAATGAATGTGTTTGTTACGCGTATTACGGATATAAGGTTAGTAAAATCATTTCTAA
AGTTGAGGAAAAGTAAATATAAATGGCTTAAATTTCAACAATTTGAAGTTGAATAGATATGTTATAATAC
TATTGTAGTGTGGGATGTTAGTTACTAAAGGATGACGCTTATATATATGACTGAATAGAATAAGCAATAG
GTTTAATAATCTATTTTAAATTTTTTGTACTAGTTTTAGTTAATTAGCGGTTTACAGCTAGCTCAGTCCT
AGGGACTGTGCTAGCATAATCATTAACAACATCTTATATCAAATTTTAATATGTTTTCTTCCGGCATGAG
CCTGAAATGGCCTCTGAGCATCCAGGGTTCCATCGAACCGAAAATGACTCCGCGCATCATCTTCCGCATG
GCCCTGCGCACTAAAGTGTTCATCACCCTGCTGGCTTGCCTGTTTGCTTCTGCCAACGTATTCGCGGTGG
AACCGCAGAACCAGTCCGCGCCTTCCGATGTGATGGACGCTGAGGTGGTTGCTCCGGTTGCGACGGAGGA
ACCGGGTTACCAGGTCGTTGATGTTGGTGTGCTGGCGATTCGCGGTTATAAAGCTACCATCAACCGTTGG
CAGCCACTGATGGGTTGGCTGGAGACTCAGATCCCGAACTCCTACTTCCGCCTGCACCCGCTGTCTCTGG
ACGAGCTGGCAAAGGGTGTAGAAACCCAGGGTCTGGACTTCGTAATCACCAATCCAGGCCAGTCCGTACT
GCTGGCGCGTCAGTATTCTCTGACGTGGCTGGCGACCCTGCGCTCTCCGCTGAACAACGGTGCTGCGATG
CAGGTGGGTTCCGCGCTGGTAGTTCGTGCCGACAGCCCGTACCAGACCCTGACCGATCTGAAAGGCCGTC
GTCTGGGCATCGTCAGCAAAAACGCATTCGGTGGTTATCTGACGCTGGTATATGAGGCACAGCTGAAAGG
CATCGATCTGCCGCGCTTTGTTGGTGAAATCATCCCACTGGGCTTCCCGCTGGATAACCTGCTGTATCAG
CTGGATGATCAGAAATCTGGTAATGACGCCGCAAAAGACAATCGTCTGGATGCCACCGTTGTACCGGTAT
GCCAACTGGAACAGATGCAGGCCGAAGGTCTGATCAACATCGGCCACTATCGCGTTCTGGACAACCAGAC
CCCGGTAGGTTTCCACTGTCAAGTAAGCACTCGTCTGTATCCGAACTGGTCTATGGCTAAAACTAACCGT
GCCAGCCAGTCCCTGGCAAAATCTGTGACCCAGGCTCTGCTGGCTCTGCCGGAAGATCACCTGGCAGCGA
AAAGCTCTGACTCTGCAGGTTGGACCACTGCAGTGTCCCAGCTGGCGATCGACCAGCTGCTGAAAGACCT
GGACATGCATCCACTGCAGACCCCATGGTGGCAGCGCGCTTGGCAGTGGGTAAAACTGCACCAGCAGTGG
GCGTGGTTCATTCTGGGTATCCTGGTCCTGCTGAACGCATACCATTTCTGGCTGGAATACCGTTTCTCCC
GTCGTGGTCGTGAACTGATCAACACCCAGCGCCAGCTGAACGAAAACCGTGCTCTGCTGGAGCACGCACA
ACGTATCGCCATCGCTGGCGAACTGGGTGCTAGCCTGTCCCATGAACTGAACCAGCCGCTGGCTGCAATT
GGTCACTATTGCCATGGTGCGGAAGTGCGTCTGCAGCGTGGTACTTCTCCTGAAGAACTGCAGTCTGTTC
TGACCCTGATCCAGCAGGAAGTTACGCGCGCCGACTCTATCATCAGCCGTCTGCGTAACCTGCTGAAAAA
ACGCCCGGTTAGCAAACAGGCTCTGTATCTGCACGAACTGGTAAACGAAACGGTGCCGCTGCTGGCGTAC
GAATTCGAACAGCACCAGATCAACCTGGCGGTAAACGTCAGCGGTGAACCTTACCTGCAATCTCTGGACG
AGGTCGGTATGCAGCAGCTGCTGCTGAACCTGCTGAAAAACGCGTTTGACGCGTGCGTTCAGCGCCTGGA
ACTGGAATCCTCCGGCACTGAACAGAGCGGTATGCGTAAACCGTATGTTCCTACGATCGATATTGATCTG
CGCTACCAGGAGCGTACTCTGCTGCTGACTGTGACGGATAACGGCACTGGTCTGACCGAGGAGACTAGCC
TGCTGATGCAGGCCTTCTATTCCACCAAATCTGAAGGCCTGGGCCTGGGTCTGGTTATTTGCCGTGATAT
CGCTGAGTCCCACGGTGGCACCTTCTCTCTGGAATCCGCCATGGGTGGTGGCTGCCAGGCTCAGGTGGCC
ATCCCGCGCAAGCCGGAACCGAATGGCGTTCTGTAATAATCTAGACCAGGCATCAAATAAAACGAAAGGC
TCAGTCGAAAGACTGGGCCTTTCGTTTTATCTGTTGTTTGTCGGTGAACGCTCTCTACTAGAGTCACACT
GGCTCACCTTCGGGTGGGCCTTTCTGCGTTTATAGGTACCCGGGGATCCTCTAGCGTCTAAGAAACCATT
ATTATCATGACATTAACCTATAAAAATAGGCGTATCACGAGGCCCTTTCGTCTTCACCTCGAGTTGATAG
CTAGCTCAGTCCTAGGTATTGTGCTAGCACCAAATATAGAGAATCACAAGGATCTATTCAATGAGCCTGG
CGCTGCCGGTGTACCTGATTGACGACGATGACTCCGTTCGCCGTTCCCTGCGTTTCATGCTGGAAAGCTA
CGGCCTGAAAATCACTGACTTCGATTCTGCTGAAGCGTTCTTCACCGCGGTAGACCTGACCCTGCCGGGT
TGCGCACTGGTGGACGTACGTATGCCGGGCCTGAGCGGCCCACAGCTGCACCTGGAACTGGTGTCTAAGA
ACAGCCCGCTGGCCGTGATCTATCTGACCGGTCACGGCGACGTTCCGATGGCGGTTGAAGCGCTGAAACT
GGGTGCGGTAGATTTCTTTCAGAAACCTGCAGACGGCGCTAAACTGGCTGAAGCTGTGGTCAAAGCCCTG
GAACACGCGAAAACCCACTACCAAGACAACCAGTACCTGGAAACCTATCAGGCTCTGACCCCACGTGAGC
GCGAAATCCTGAACCTGATTGCGCAAGGTCTGAAAAACCAGGAAATCGCGGACAACCTGTGCATTGCGAT
GCGCACCGTAGAAATCCACCGTGCGAACCTGATGAAAGGTATGCAGGTGGGCAGCCTGGCAGAGATGATG
CTGATTTACTCTCGTATCGCGGAGCGTCTGCGCCTGGAAGATAACCGTTAATAATCTAGACCAGGCATCA
AATAAAACGAAAGGCTCAGTCGAAAGACTGGGCCTTTCGTTTTATCTGTTGTTTGTCGGTGAACGCTCTC
TACTAGAGTCACACTGGCTCACCTTCGGGTGGGCCTTTCTGCGTTTATAGTAAATCACTGCATAATTCGT
GTCGCTCAAGGCGCACTCCCGTTCTGGATAATGTTTTTTGCGCCGACATCATAACGGTTCTGGCAAATAT
TCTGAAATGAGCTGGTTAGCTAGTCAATATTTGTTGCGCTAGATCAAATCCACGCCTGATATGTGGAAAA
CCACTATAGTTATGCCGCCTCGCCTTTTACAGAATGCCTGTACGCACTGACCACCATGAAGGTGACGCTC
ATGACTTACTTGCTGAATCTCAGGAGTTTATGACCTTTTTTTTTTAGATCCTATCGGTATGAGAGCCCTG
GTAGTCATCCGCCTGTCCCGCGTCACCGATGCTACGACTTCACCGGAGCGTCAGCTGGAGTCTTGCCAGC
AGCTCTGCGCCCAGCGCGGCTGGGACGTCGTCGGGGTAGCGGAGGATCTGGACGTCTCCGGGGCGGTCGA
TCCGTTCGACCGGAAGCGCAGACCGAACCTGGCCCGGTGGCTAGCGTTCGAGGAGCAACCGTTTGACGTG
ATCGTGGCGTACCGGGTAGATCGGTTGACCCGATCGATCCGGCATCTTCAGCAGCTGGTCCACTGGGCCG
AGGACCACAAGAAGCTGGTCGTCTCCGCGACCGAAGCGCACTTCGATACGACGACGCCGTTTGCGGCGGT
CGTCATCGCGCTTATGGGAACGGTGGCGCAGATGGAATTAGAAGCGATCAAAGAGCGGAACCGTTCGGCT
GCGCATTTCAATATCCGCGCCGGGAAATACCGAGGATCCCTGCCGCCGTGGGGATACCTGCCTACGCGCG
TGGACGGGGAGTGGCGGCTGGTGCCGGACCCTGTGCAGCGAGAGCGCATCCTCGAGGTGTATCACCGCGT
CGTCGACAACCACGAGCCGCTGCATCTGGTGGCCCACGACCTGAACCGGCGTGGTGTCCTGTCGCCGAAG
GACTACTTCGCGCAGCTGCAAGGCCGCGAGCCGCAGGGCCGGGAGTGGTCGGCTACCGCGCTGAAGCGAT
CGATGATCTCCGAGGCGATGCTCGGGTACGCGACTCTGAACGGTAAGACCGTCCGAGACGACGACGGAGC
CCCGCTGGTGCGGGCTGAGCCGATCCTGACCCGTGAGCAGCTGGAGGCGCTGCGCGCCGAGCTCGTGAAG
ACCTCCCGGGCGAAGCCCGCGGTGTCTACCCCGTCGCTGCTGCTGCGGGTGTTGTTCTGCGCGGTGTGCG
GGGAGCCCGCGTACAAGTTCGCCGGGGGAGGACGTAAGCACCCGCGCTACCGCTGCCGCTCGATGGGGTT
CCCGAAGCACTGCGGGAACGGCACGGTGGCGATGGCCGAGTGGGACGCGTTCTGCGAGGAGCAGGTACTG
GATCTGCTCGGGGACGCGGAGCGTCTGGAGAAAGTCTGGGTAGCGGGCTCGGACTCCGCGGTCGAACTCG
CGGAGGTGAACGCGGAGCTGGTGGACCTGACGTCGCTGATCGGCTCCCCGGCCTACCGGGCGGGCTCTCC
GCAGCGAGAAGCACTGGATGCCCGTATTGCGGCGCTGGCCGCGCGGCAAGAGGAGCTGGAGGGCCTGGAG
GCTCGCCCGTCTGGCTGGGAGTGGCGCGAGACCGGGCAGCGGTTCGGGGACTGGTGGCGGGAGCAGGACA
CCGCGGCAAAGAACACCTGGCTTCGGTCGATGAACGTTCGGCTGACGTTCGACGTCCGCGGCGGGCTGAC
TCGCACGATCGACTTCGGGGATCTTCAGGAGTACGAGCAGCATCTCAGGCTCGGCAGCGTGGTCGAACGG
CTACACACCGGGATGTCGGGTTCAGCAGCAAACGACGAAAACTACGCTGCACACCGATGATGCTTAAGTC
GAACAGAAAGTAATCGTATGCGAAACGATCCTCATCCTGTCTCTTGATCAGATCTTGATCCCCTGCGCCA
TCAGATCCTTGGCGGCAAGAAAGCCATCCAGTTTACTTTGCAGGGCTTCCCAACCTTACCAGAGGGCGGC
CCAACTGGCAATTCCGACGTCTGTGCAAGTACTACTGTTCTGCAGTCACTTGCCTAAGATACTAGCTCCG
GCAAAAAAACGGGCAAGGTGTCACCACCCTGCCCTTTTTCTTTAAAACCGAAAAGATTACTTCGCGTTTG
CCACCTGACGTCTAAGAAAAGGAATATTCAGCAATTTGCCCGTGCCGAAGAAAGGCCCACCCGTGAAGGT
GAGCCAGTGAGTTGATTGCTACGTAATTAGTTAGTTAGCCCTTAGTGACTCGAATTTCGGCCGGCTTGTC
GACGACGGCGGTCTCCGTCGTCAGGATCATCCGGGCAAGCTTTCCACACATTATAGGTACAAAAAGATGC
GAAAGCAAATAAATTTTTTGGGTTTGTACCGTACACCACTGAGACCGCGGTGGTTGACCAGACAAACCAC
GAAGCTGTCACCGGATGTGCTTTCCGGTCTGATGAGTCCGTGAGGACGAAACAGCCTCTACAAATAATTT
TGTTTAAGGGCCCAAGTTCACGAGAACGATATAGAAAGTTCTTCATTGTGGTGGATTTATTAACATTAAT
AGAGCGCTGATGCCTATAGGTTGGCGCATGAGTTGCATTCTACATGGGCGTGCAGTAACAAGTCTGTACG
TAGAACCTAATTACATATGTAATTTATTAACATTTTCTAGGAGACGCCATCATGGCTAAAGTACAAAAAT
CAACAGACTCTTCCAGCTTGGCTGAAGTAGTAGACCGTATTCTGGACAAAGGCATTGTGATTGACGCTTG
GGTCAAAGTCTCATTGGTTGGTATTGAACTGTTATCCATCGAAGCACGTGTTGTTATTGCTTCTGTTGAA
ACTTATTTGAAATACGCAGAAGCGATTGGCCTTACAGCCAGTGCAGCGACTCCAGCGTAATTAAGTAAGC
AGAATAAAAGTGCCCAAGTGGCTGAGTCATTCAGCTGCTTGAGTACTTTTCAACGCTTCAAGAGTGCTCT
ATCACATAAGGAGAATCCTATGGGATGCTTAACAGACGGTATGGCGCAGCTGCGTAAGAATATTGATGAC
AGTCATGAATCTCGCATAGCACAGCAAAATGCGCGGGTTTCCAGTGTGAGTGCGCAGATTGCCGGTTTTT
CTACAACTCGGGCTAGAAACGCGGCTCAAGACGCACGCGCACGCGCGACATTCGTTGCCGATAATGTCAG
AGGCGTTAATCGGATGTTGAGTGACTTCTGTCATACCCGCGAGGTAATGAGTCGTCAACAGAGTGAAGAA
CGTGCCACCTTCGTGACGGATATGTCGAAGAAAACGCTAGCTTTATTAGACGGTTTTAATGCTGAGCGTA
AAAGTATGGCTGAACGCTGTGCTAAAGAACGAGCTGATTTCATTGCCAACGTGGCAAACGATGTCGCTGC
TTTTCTTAGTGCTTCTGAGAAGGACAGAATGGCTGCCCATGCTGTATTTTTCGGCATGACCCTGGCTAAA
AAAAAAACGAGCCTCGCAGTCTAGCCACTCGTCCTCTTGATAATACTCTGGCGGTAAGTAGTGAAGATGA
AAAAAGGTAAGTAGCGGTATTAGCCTCTGTCGTCCATGGAGGGTGAGGTGGATGAACAGTCTGCTCACAA
ACACGGAGTGACATTATTGGGCATACAGTTTCGATTAATCGCTAAGTTAAATCGAAATATAAGAATCCGC
TAAAATCGACCGATTCTAGCGGCTAAGACGATCACTGATTTGGCCATTTCGTAGAACTGGTGTTGGCTAG
GGCGTACACGGTTTGGCACAGGAGTATTTCCATGATTAAGCAAAATACCGTTTCGCAGTATACCGTAGAC
GATGATCTTGTCGTTCCGGAAGCGAGTGAACATTTTGTAGCGACTTCTTATGTGAACGACATTATAGAAC
GCGCATTGGTTTATTTACGCGCTGGCTATCCCGTGCATTTTGCCGGCCCATCTGGGATAGGGAAAACAAC
CCTGGCATTTCATCTCGCAGCACTATGGGGTCGTCCCGTTACCATGTTGCAAGGTAACGAAGAATTTGTG
AGCTCCGATTTGACGGGGAAAGACATCGGCTATCGTAAAAGCAGCCTGGTGGATAACTACATTCATTCAG
TGCTTAAAACTGAAGAACAGATGAACCGCATGTGGGTGGATAACCGTTTGACCACCGCGTGTCGTAACGG
CGACATGCTGATCTATGATGAGTTCAATCGTTCCAAAGCAGAAACCAATAATGTGCTGTTATCCGTATTA
TCCGAAGGGATTTTAAACCTTCCTGGTTTACGTGGTGTAGGGGAAGGGTATCTCGATGTACACCCAGAAT
TTCGCGCTATTTTTACCTCCAATCCAGAAGAGTATGCCGGTACGCATAAGACCCAGGACGCTCTGATGGA
TCGTATGATTACTATCAACATTGGTCTTGTCGATCGGGATACTGAACTACAGATACTGCATGCGCGCTCT
GAATTGGAATTAAAAGAAGCGGCATATATCGTTGATATAATCAGAGAGTTGCGTGGTAACGAACACGAAA
CCAAACATGGGTTACGTGCAGGAATTGCCATCGCCCACATCCTACACCAGCAAGGAATAAAACCACGTTA
TGGTGACAAATTATTCCATGCTATCTGCTACGACGTCTTGAGTATGGACGCTGCCAAAATACAACACGCT
GGACGTTCTATATACCGTGAAATGGTCGATGGCGTTATTCGTAAAATCTGTCCACCAATAGGTTCAGACA
CGGTTAAAGCATCCACACAAAAAATAAAAGCAGTGGAGTAATTATCATGGCTATAAGTACTCGTCCTCTC
AGAACACTGTCAGACATAAAAACTCATTCAGGTCGAGTGAGTGGTGAGCATCAAACCTATCGTGATTATT
TTCAGATAGGTGCGCTGGAATTAGAGCGTTGGCGGCGAACACGAGAACGTGAGGCTGCCTCATCGCGTAT
TGCCAGTATTGATGAGCGTATCGCGGATATTGATAAAGAAAAAGCAGCGCTGCTTGCAGACGCGACAGCG
GCGAGTGCTGTGGCTGAAAATAATGATAAATCAGAAGCGGCCGAGAAGAAGAAAAAGTCTTCTGGTTTGC
GAATCAAGTATTGAGGTTGTCATTATGAACAAAATTCGCACCCTCGCTCATATCCGTACACCGCGTATGG
TGAAGAGCTTTCGCACATGCGTCAACATGACGGGGAAGTCACAAATTCTCGCTGATTTTGGACGTATTTA
TTTAGAAGAATATCGACGATTGAACCGTGTGCAATGCGCCAAAAGTAAACGTATTTCATTGAGGAGTGCA
TGATGAGTATTGATAAATCCAGAAATCATCGTGCCAAGGTGCTTTATGCGCTCTGTGTTTCCGATGACTC
AACGCCTAACTATAAAATACGCGGATTGGAAGCAGCACCGGTTTATTCTATTGATCAAGATGGCTTAAGA
GCTGTGGTCAGCGATACGCTCAGTACCCGGTTACGTCCAGAAAGACGTAATATCACGGCGCATCAGGCTG
TATTACATAAGTTGACTGAAGAAGGTACCGTATTGCCGATGCGCTTTGGGGTTATTGCCCGTAATGCTGA
AGCAGTAAAGAATTTGCTGGTCGCTAATCAGGATACGATCAGAGAACATTTTGAACGCTTGGATGGCTGT
GTGGAAATGGGGCTACGTGTTTCCTGGGATGTTACTAATATTTATGAATATTTTGTTGCTACATATCCAG
TCTTAAGTGAAACGCGCGATGAAATCTGGAATGGAAATTCCAATGCCAATAATCACCGTGAAGAGAAGAT
TCGGCTGGGTAATTTGTACGAGTCATTGCGTAGTGGAGACAGAAAAGAATCGACGGAAAAAGTAAAAGAA
GTTCTGTTGGATTATTGCGAAGAGATTATTGAAAACCCGGTTAAAAAAGAAAAAGACGTAATGAATCTAG
CCTGTTTGGTAGCAAGAGAACGGATGGATGAATTTGCCAAAGGCGTTTTTGAGGCATCAAAGTTATTCGA
TAACGTTTATCTGTTCGATTATACCGGCCCATGGGCACCGCATAATTTCGTTACTCTGGATTTACATGCT
CCTACAGCGAAGAAGAAAACGTTGACCCGCGCTGGTACTCTCTCTGACTGAGGCTAAGCCATGCTGCTGA
TCGATGACATCCTGTTTTCTCCTGTCAAAGGCGTCATGTGGATTTTTCGGCAAATTCACGAACTGGCGGA
AGATGAATTGGCTGGTGAGGCGGATCGTATTCGTGAAAGTTTGACTGATCTTTATATGTTACTGGAGACT
GGCCAGATTACCGAAGATGAATTTGAACAACAGGAAGCTGTACTGCTGGATAGATTAGACGCACTGGATG
AAGAAGATGACATGCTAGGCGACGAGCCTGGGGATGACGAAGACGACGAATACGAAGAGGACGACGACGA
AGAGGACGACGACGAAGAGGATGACGACGACGAGGATGACGACGACGAGGATGACGACGACGAAGAGGAT
GACGACGACGACGAGGATGACGACGACGAGGATGAGCCAGAGGGTACGACGAAATGAAACCTGCTATTTA
TCCCAAGTTCTTACTGGAGTCGCCGCTGAAACTGGTTTTCTTCGGCGGTAAGGGAGGAGTAGGTAAAAGT
ACCTGTGCGACGTCGACGGCGTTAAGGCTGGCGCAGGAACAGCCGCAGCACCATTTTTTGCTGGTTTCTA
CCGATCCAGCACATTCCCTGCAAAATATTCTCTCCGATCTGGTATTGCCAAAAAATCTGGACGTACGTGA
ATTAAATGCCGCAGCCTCCTTGCATGAATTTAAATCGCAGCATGAAGGTGTTCTGAAAGAGATAGCGTAT
CGCGGCACTGTTCTCGATCAAAACGACGTACAAGGATTGATGGATACCGCGCTTCCCGGCATGGATGAAT
TGGCCGCTTATCTTGAAATAGCTGAATGGATTCAAAAAGATACTTACTATCGTATTATTATTGATACTGC
TCCTACAGGTCATACATTGCGGCTTTTGGAAATGCCGGATTTGATTTATCGGTGGTTGACCGCTCTGGAT
ACCCTGCTTGCCAAACAGCGTTATATCCGGAAACGTTTTGCCGGTGATAATCGATTGGATCATCTGGATC
ATTTTCTGCTGGACATGAATGATTCACTTAAAGCTATGCACGAGCTGGTGACGGATTCCACGCGTTGTTG
TTTTGTGTTAGTGATGCTGGCGGAAGCGATGAGTGTGGAAGAAAGCATTGATCTTGCTGGCGCGTTGAAT
CAGCAACGGGTGTTTCTGTCCGATTTAGTGGTCAATCGACTATTTCCTGAAAATGACTGTCCAACCTGTT
GTGTTGAGCGTAACAGACAAATGCTTGCGCTCCAGAACGGATACCAACGTTTGCCTGGGCACGTATTCTG
GACGTTGCCTTTGCTTGCCATCGAACCGCGTGGTGCGTTGCTTCACGAATTTTGGTCCGGGGTCCGTTTA
CTTGATGAAAACGAAGTCATGGCTACGACGTGTCATCATCAACTGCCTTTACGTGTAGAGAGTTCCATTT
CGCTGCCTGCCAGCACATTCCGACTGCTGATTTTTGCAGGTAAAGGTGGGGTAGGTAAAACGACGCTGGC
CTGTGCTACGGCATTGCGTCTGAACAGTGAATATCCAGAATTGCGTATTCTGTTGTTCTCAGCCGATCCT
GCTCACTCGCTGAGTGATTGTCTGGGTGTAACCCTACAGCAGCAGCCTATATCGGTGTTGGTTAACATTG
ATGCCCAGGAAATTAATGCACAAGCTGATTTTGACAAAATCCGGCAGGGATATCGTGCGGAATTAGAAGC
TTTCTTGCTGGATACGTTACCCAATCTGGATATTACTTTTGATCGTGAAGTGTTGGAGCATTTGCTCGAT
CTCGCGCCCCCCGGATTAGATGAAATCATGGCATTGACTGCGATCATGGATCATCTAGACAGCGGTCGTT
ATGACATGGTCATCGTGGATGGCGCACCTAGCGGACATTTGCTACGTTTATTAGAGTTGCCTGAATTGAT
TCGGGATTGGCTAAAACAGTTTTTCTCGTTATTGCTGAAATATCGCAAAGTCATGCGTTTCCCGCATTTA
TCGGAACGTTTGGTACAGCTTTCACGCGAATTAAAAAATCTACGCGCTCTACTGCAGGATACCAAACAAA
CGGGGTTGTATGCAGTTACTGTTCCGACGCATTTGGCACTTGAGAAGACCTATGAAATGACATGCGCATT
GCAGCGATTAGGCTTAACGGCAAACGCGTTGTTTATCAACCAGATTACACCTCCCAGCGATTGCACACTG
TGCCAGGCAATCACGAGTCGAGAGTCGTTGGAGCTGAAGTGCGCAGATGAGATGTTCCACAGCCAACCAC
ACGCGCAGATTTTCCGGCAAACAGAACCTACGGGATTGAGCAAGCTAAAGACATTGGGTTCGGCATTGTT
TTTATAAACTGTGAGCGTACACATTATGCCAGTGAACAAACAGTATCAGGATGAACAGCAACAGGTCTCT
CTGTGTGAGGCCTTGGACCGCGTTCTGAACAAAGGTGTGGTGATTGTCGCTGATATCACCATTTCAGTCG
CTAATATTGATTTGATTTATTTAAGCCTACAGGCTTTGGTTTCTTCTGTAGAAGCGAAAAACCGTTTACC
CGGTAGGGAGTAACACTATGACAACCAATCAGTTATCGCACCATAGTCCTGTGTTCGGCCCGACATCGCC
AGCAATACAACGGCCAATTACTGAAGCTAATCGACATAAAATAGACATCGATGGAGAACGCGTCCGTGAT
GGTTTGGCGCAACTCGTCCTGACCCTGGTCAAACTGCTGCACGAACTACTGGAGCGTCAAGCCATAAGGC
GGATGGATTCGGGTTCGCTTAGTGATGAAGAAGTCGAGCGTTTGGGTTTGGCGCTAATGCGCCAAGCCGA
GGAGTTGACACATTTGTGCGACGTTTTTGGCTTCAAGGATGATGATTTGAACTTGGATTTAGGCCCGCTA
GGCCGATTGCTGTAAGGAAATTGTATGATGAACAACAACATACGATTATTTTTTAGTTCCCATATAAATG
TTATCAGTCTGTTTTCGGCAGAGGGTGTGTACCATGGTTAATACTACCAATGACATAAATGCGGCTACGC
GTGGTCTTCTACTGCGTATGGGTAATGCATGGTTTGAACAAGATGAACTGCGACAAGCAGTGGATATCTA
TCTGAAAATAATCGAGCAATATCCTGACAGCAAGGAGAGTAAAACCGCGCAAACGGCGCTGTTGACCATT
TCACAACGTTATGAACGAGATGGTTTGTTCCGGCTGTCACTTGATATCCTTGAACGCGTTGGGGAAATAA
CACCGACATCCATATAAGTTTCAGGATATTAACGTGGCCTATTTATCAGGTTTGAATCCTATATTAAGTC
GCAAGCGATATCGCCAGCAGTGTTTTCTACGCAGTGAGATCCATGTTCAGGATACCCTGGATCCAAGAAT
TAAGAGCATCAGTACGGTATAGATCATCTTTCAAGTTGCAGGTGCGTTGTCTGCCCACGCTAACCCCAGT
CACTTACTGGAGTAAGCCTTGGGGATTTACTCGATTGTCGCCTTCCTGTGTGTTGAAATTTATTGGGTAT
ATATGCTTTTGATTTTAGAGAGAAGGGGATGAGGATTTGAGGTCTTTAGGTTGTTTACCCTATAAGGATT
TGCACCATGAGCGGCAACAAAAAACTAACCCATTCAACCGATTCGACCACCGTAGCGGATTTGTTAGAGC
GATTACTGGACAAAGGGGTTGTCATCAGCGGTGACATTCGCATCAGACTGGTTGAAGTCGAATTGCTGAC
ACTGGAAATTCGCCTGCTTATCTGTTCCGTAGATAAAGCGGTAGAAATGGGGCTGGATTGGTGGAGTGGC
AATCCGGCGTTTGATTCCAGAGCCAGAGTGTCATCATCAGCGCCTGCTCCAGAGTTGGAAGAACGTCTGC
AGCGGCTAGAGGCTCGTTTGGAAGCGGCACCGTCCGTCATAGAAGAAACTCATTTATAAGGATTATCTTT
TTTATGCGAGCGCTGATTCATTTTCCCATTATTCATAGCCCTAAAGATTTAGGGACATTGAGCGAAGCGG
CAAGTCATTTGCGAACCGAAACTCAAACGCGTGCGTATCTTGCTGCCGTCGAGGGGTTCTGGACAATGAT
TACCACTACGATTGAGGGTTTAGATCTGGACTATACACATCTGAAACTTTATCAGGATGGTCTGCCGGTT
TGTGGAAAAGAAAATGAAATAGTGACCGATGTTGCTAACGCTGGTAGCCAGAATTACAAGCTCTTGCTTA
CGTTGCAACATAAAGGCGCAATTCTGATGGGAACAGAGTCCCCTGAACTATTGTTGCAAGAGCGCGATCT
GATGACGCAGTTGTTACAATCTACGGAGCAAACCGAAGCGTCCTTGGAAACAGCAAAAACATTATTGAAC
CGGCGGGATGATTATATTGCCCAGCGCATTGATGAAACGCTGCAAGATGGCGAGATGGCGATACTTTTCC
TGGGGCTTATGCACAATATTGAAGCGAAGCTGCCCGCAGATATTGTTTTTATTCAACCGTTAGGTAAACC
CCCAGGAGGGGAAAGTATTTAGTGACTACATTCCTTGTTCTGCATTATCGTTGGCATTAGAAGTGGATTT
ATTCACCGAGAATATTAGAGGTAGTATAAATATAATTTATATGTCATTTTAATAGACTACATAATAATGG
GACTTTGTTGCTTTTTTTATATTTTTATGCGTTTTTTTGACTGATGAAAAACGTAATAATAACCAACTAT
GTTTGTTTGTAAAAGTATCGGCATAGCAGCAATATAGTGCGTATACGGTGATAAATAAATATTATGGAAC
CCGTGGTCGGAATTTCCATCACGGGATGATTTTGTTAATACTACCCTTCCTGTTTGTCTGTTTCAGCCTT
CATTTTTGTGTAAAGAAATCGAAATCAATATTCATTATTTTGTTAGATAATATATGGTGCTTCTAGTGGA
ATTGATGCCAGATGTGACATAGGCAAACGTTTTTTGGCGGTGGTTTATTAGCTATTTATGTGATGTATGT
CTCTTAGTTATTACCAGTTTTATCGATAGCCCTATGATCTTTTGATACTAAAAATGTGACCTAATCGGCT
AAAAAGGGAGTGTCGCCCTTGATATGGCTGATAGCCATCAGTAGACAGATGATGGGATGATGTTTATCAT
GTCCAGAATAAAGTCTCTCGCTTATTTGACCGGGTAGTTAAAATATTCGTTAATAAATAGAAATACTTGC
CTAAATTATTGTCACAAAATCGAAAAGAAAATTGTGTTATCTTAAATTTGTACTATAAGTATTAAGGATG
CTATTCATTAAAATTAGGCACCGTCTAGGCGATGATTAGGCGGTTGTGTTAAAAAAATAACTAGAGTGTT
AATAATTCTTTTTTTGCGTCAAATATATACGTGATAGAAGGGAGATTTATCCTCTTCTTCCCCGTATCTT
TTAACTATTATTAAAAATGAAATAACCAATTGGATGTAGTCGATGAAAAGTATTGATCCTGGCTATGTTT
TAATAATTGATGACGACAAAGATATTTGTGACCTGCTATCACACTTGCTGGAAAAGGCTGGTTGTGAAAC
TCAGCAAGGTTACGATGGCGACATGGCAATAAAGTTGTTGTCTCAGCGTGAACCGGATGTACTGTTACTT
GATAGTATTCTCCCTAAACACAGTGGCATGGAGGTGTTAGCCAATGCCCATGCTCTGTATCCGCAACTCC
CCGTTATCATTATTACTGGCAATGTCGGCATTCTTAGCGCGGTTGGTGCTATCAAAGCTGGTGCATGGGA
TTACATTCCCAAGCCGTTTGATAACAAACGAGTATTAGATCTGGTGAATCGTGCAATGCAAATGCGTTGG
GGTAACTACGATTCAAACTGCAAAGCCAGCAAGGATACTAAAACGCGTATCGCTGCCATGATGGGGAATA
GCCGCGAGATTCAGTCGGTGATCAGAGATGTCGTTAACGTGGCTCATACGGATTTTTCTGTCGTTATTCA
GGGTGAAACGGGAACTGGCAAAGAATTGGTTGCGAAAAACATCCATTTAGCCAGTCAGCATGCCACAGGG
GTTTTTGTTCCCATTGATTGTGGCTCCATACCCGACTCGTTGATCGAAAATGAACTATTTGGTCATGAAA
AAGGCTCGTACACCGGGGCTGATCAGGTTCATGCGGGTAAGTTTGAAGCGGCTGACGGCGGTACGTTATT
CCTGGATGAAATCGCCAACATGTCTTTATCCGCACAGGCCAAGCTACTGCGTGTGCTACAAGAGCACGTT
GTCTATCGTATTGGCGCGACTAAACCCATTCCTGTCAATGTGCGAGTCCTGGCTGCCAGCAATGATGATC
TACTGGACGCGGTAGTTAAAGGGAAATTTCGCGAGGATCTCTATTATCGATTGAATGAGTATGTCATTCG
GATTCCGCCGTTACGCAATCGGCACGAGGATATTCTGTTTTTGTCCAATCGGTTTATCGCCGAAACCAGC
GTCGAATTGAACAAAACACCGCCTGATTTGTCCGTTGCGGCTAAAGAAACACTGTTACGTTATCCATGGC
CGGGTAACGTGCGAGAGTTACGCGCTGTCATCCGCCGTGCTGTTTTGGTATCCGACAAAAGAGTAGGGGT
TGATGATTTAGGCCTGGTCATCAAAGAAGATCACTTTCCGCAATCAACGAAAAATCCGTATCTGAGAACG
ATACAGAATTTCTGTCTGGAAGGTTCGTCTCTTAAAGAGATCACTCAACTCAATATTGATCAAATAGAGC
GAATTATCATTCAAGACACATTAGAGAAAACAGGCAATAACAAGGCAGAAGCAGCGCGGCGTTTGAATAT
TGACTATAAAACGCTGCACTCTAAACTCAAAAAGATCAATGCAGCCGAGGTAAACAATCATGAGTAGTAA
AAAAAAAATGATGTGACAGGGAATGTTGAAGGAATTTTGCGCGGTTTGGGCGATCTGGTGGAAAAATTGG
TTGAAACCGGCGAACAGATAAAGCGTAGCGGTGCGTTCGATATTGACACGAACGACGGTAAGAATGCCAA
AGCCGTGTATGGTTTCTCCATCAAGATGGGTTTGGATGGAAACCAGGAAAATCGGGTAGAACCTTTTGGC
AACATACGCCGGGATGAGCAAACCGGGGAAGCTACAGTGCAGGAAGTGTCTGAACCGTTGGTTGATGTTA
TCGAAGAAAGTGATCATGTGCTGGTACTGGCAGAAATGCCGGGGGTCGCTGATGAAGATGTGCAAGTCGA
ATTGAATGGCGACATTCTGACGTTACACTCGGAAAGAGGCAGTAAAAAATATCATAAAGAAATCGTGTTG
CCGTGCTCATTCGATGACAAGGCGATGGAACGGTCTTGCCGTAATGGCATTTTGGAAGTCAAATTAGGAA
AATGAGGCAGTCATGTCTGAAGAACTCAAGCTCAAGGTCGCCGAGGCTCTGCCAAAGGATGCTGGGCGCG
GTTATGCTCGCTTAGATCCGGCCGATATGGCCAGGTTAAATCTGGCTGTCGGTGACATAGTGCAGTTAAC
CAGTAAAAAAGGCACCGGGATTGCTAAATTGATGCCGACTTATCCCGATATGCGGAATAAAGGCATCGTA
CAACTGGATGGTTTGACGCGGCGTAATACCAGCCTGAGTTTAGATGAAAAAGTGCAGATTGAACCCGCTT
CCTGCAAACACGCCACACAGATCGTCCTCATTCCCACCACGATTACGCCCAACCAACGTGACCTGTATTA
TATCGGTAGCCTGCTCGATGGGTTGCCCGTACAGAAAGGCGATCTGCTGCGCGCGCACCTGTTTGGCAGT
CGTTCTGCTGATTTTAAAGTCGAAAGCACCATACCTGATGGTGCGGTACTGATTGATCCGACCACGACAC
TGGTGATTGGCAAATCAAATGCTGTCGGGAATTCGAGTCATAGCACACAACGTTTGTCGTATGAGGATGT
TGGCGGCCTTAAAAACCAGGTGCGGCGTATTCGAGAAATGATCGAATTACCATTACGCTATCCTGAGGTC
TTTGAACGTTTAGGTATAGATGCCCCCAAAGGTGTACTGCTCTCTGGTCCCCCGGGATGTGGTAAAACCC
TCATCGCCCGCATTATTGCGCAAGAAACCGATGCGCAATTTTTTACCATCAGCGGCCCGGAAATTGTGCA
TAAGTTTTATGGTGAAAGTGAAGCCCACTTACGCAAAATTTTTGAGGAAGCCGGACGCAAAGGGCCAAGT
ATCATTTTTCTGGATGAAATTGACTCTATTGCACCACACCGCGACAAGGTCGTCGGTGATGTAGAAAAAC
GTATCGTTGCGCAACTGCTCGCATTAATGGATGGTCTCAAGAATCGAGGCAAAGTCATTGTCATTGCCGC
GACCAATCTACCTAATGCGATTGATCCCGCGTTGCGCCGTCCGGGACGCTTTGACCGTGAAATCAGCATT
CCTATTCCAGACCGTGAAGGTCGCCGCGAGATTATCGAAATTCATAGCACGGGAATGCCGCTGAATGCTG
ATGTCGATCTGAACGTGCTTGCCGATATCACTCACGGTTTTGTCGGTGCCGATCTGGAAGCGTTATGCCG
TGAAGCCGCGATGAGTGCGTTACGCCGTTTACTGCCTGAGATCGATTTCAGTTCGGCGGAGCTACCTTAT
GATCGTCTGGCCGAATTAACGGTGATGATGGATGATTTTCGTGCCGCCTTGTGTGAAGTATCACCGTCAG
CGATTCGTGAGCTGTTCGTCGATATTCCCGATGTGCGTTGGGAAGATGTCGGCGGTTTGGATGACGTACG
CCGTCGATTGATCGAATCCGTCGAGTGGCCTATCAAGTACCCTGAGCTCTATGAACAAGCGGGTGTTAAG
CCGCCTAAAGGTCTGCTGTTAGCTGGGCCTCCCGGCGTTGGGAAAACGCTGATCGCCAAAGCCGTTGCTA
ATGAAAGTGGCGTTAATGTCATTTCAGTTAAAGGTCCGGCGCTGATGTCGCGTTATGTCGGTGATTCGGA
AAAAGGTGTCCGAGAGCTGTTTCTCAAAGCTCGTCAGGCTGCGCCCTGCATTATTTTCCTTGATGAAGTC
GATTCTGTGATTCCTGCCCGTAACGAGGGCGCTATCGACTCACATGTCGCAGAACGGGTGTTGAGCCAAT
TCTTATCTGAAATGGATGGGCTGGAAGAACTCAAAGGTGTTTTCGTTATGGGGGCGACCAATCGTGCGGA
CTTGATCGATCCCGCGATGCTGCGACCAGGACGTTTTGATGAAATAATCGAATTGGGCCTGCCCGACGAG
GACGCCCGTCGGCAGATTCTGGCGGTGCATTTACGTAATAAACCGCTGGGTGACAATATTCATGCTGACG
ATTTGGCAGAACGTTGTGATGGTGCCAGCGGTGCAGAATTGGCCGCGGTGTGTAATCGTGCCGCATTAGC
GGCATTGCGTCGTGCAATCCAGCAGTCTGAAGAGGCTGTTCTGAGCCCGTCAACGGTAGGAGAAACCCCT
GTGGCGCTGACGGTACGCATTGAACAGCATGATTTTGCTGAAGTGATTGCCGAAATGTTTGGCGATGATG
CATGACGATGAACACAGAAGCACAGACTGAGCAGGCCATTTATCTGTATGGCCTGACGTTGCCCGATTTA
GCCGCACCGCCAATTTTGGGCGTTGATAATCAGCATCCGATTAATACACATCAATGTGCCGGATTGAATG
CGGTGATTAGCCCAGTGGCACTCTCCGATTTCACGGGTGAAAAGGGTGAAGACAATGTACAGAATGTCAC
TTGGCTAACGCCGCGTATTTGTCGGCATGCGCAGATTATTGACAGCCTGATGGCCCAAGGTCCGGTCTAT
CCTTTGCCCTTCGGCACGCTGTTTTCCAGTCAGAACGCGTTGGAACAGGAAATGAAAAGCCGCGCTACTG
ACGTATTTGTGTCGCTACGTCGCATAACCGGCTGTCAGGAATGGGCACTGGAAGCGACACTGGATCGTAA
ACAGGCCGTTGACGTTTTATTCACCGAAGGTCTGGACTCCGGTCGCTTTTGCCTACCCGAAGCCATAGGC
CGCCGCCATTTGGAAGAGCAGAAATTACGCCGCAGGTTAACCACTGAGTTGAGTGACTGGTTGGCACATG
CTTTGACTGCCATGCAGAACGAATTACATCCTTTGGTACGTGATTTCCGTTCACGTCGGTTGTTGGACGA
TAAAATTTTGCATTGGGCGTATTTACTCCCGGTGGAGGACGTTGCCGCGTTTCAACAGCAGGTTGCTGAC
ATTGTTGAACGCTATGAAGCTTACGGTTTTAGTTTTCGCGTGACAGGCCCGTGGGCAGCCTACAGTTTTT
GCCAACCTGACGAATCATGAGCTTACTACTGTACGGCATTGTTGCCGAGGATACTCAACTGGCGCTTGAA
CCAGACGGTTCGCCGCACGCCGGTGAAGAGCCGATGCAGCTTGTTAAAGCGGCAACGTTGGCGGCGCTGG
TCAAGCCTTGTGAAGCAGACGTCAGTCGCGAGCCCGCGGCAGCGTTGGCTTTTGGCCAACAGATAATGCA
TGTTCATCAACAGACCACGATTATTCCGATTCGTTATGGTTGTGTGTTGGCAGATGAAGATGCGGTAACA
CAGCATTTACTCAACCATGAGGCACATTATCAAACGCAATTGGTTGAGCTGGAAAATTGTGACGAAATGG
GTATTCGGTTATCCCTGGCGTCGGCTGAGGATAATGCCGTTACTACGCCGCAAGCGAGTGGTCTGGACTA
TTTGCGGAGTCGAAAACTCGCTTATGCCGTACCTGAACACGCTGAACGGCAGGCTGCACTACTGAATAAT
GCGTTTACGGGGTTGTATCGCCGACACTGCGCGGAAATCAGTATGTTTAATGGTCAGCGGACTTACCTGT
TGAGCTATCTGGTGCCACGAACCGGGTTACAGGCGTTTCGCGACCAATTTAATACTCTGGCCAACAACAT
GACGGATATAGGGGTTATCAGTGGGCCTTGGCCTCCCTATAACTTCGCCAGCTAATTTGTTAACGACAGG
CTACCATGTCAGATAATCCTTTTGAACAGCAGTCAGAAAACCACTTTGAACTTCTTTACAACATGCTATT
GGATGCAATTCCTTCTTCCGTGTTAATGGTGGATGAGAAACTGCATGTGGTTTCAGTCAATCAGAATTTT
TTAATCAAGGGTCATCGCGGCAACCCGGATACAATTGGTCGCCCGTTATCGGACGTCTTTCCGAGCGTCA
TTTTGGAAAATACGGGTCTTGAAGCACATATCCGGGATGTATTCCGTAGCGGATTACCCGTTAATGGTCA
GAAAATGACCTACCGTGCGCCAGGCGTACCGATTCGGATTTATTACTATTCTATTCTACCCATCCCCATT
AACCAGATTATGCTGTTCATGGAGGATGTCACCGAGCAGGTTCGCCTGTCTGAAGAAGTCCATCGAGTAG
AACGGCACCTCGCTTCAGTTGTAGAAAACGCCAGCGACATTGTTCTTTCGACCGATATTGAAGGATGCAT
ATTGACGTGGAATTCAGCGGCGGAAAAGCTGTCAGGTTTACCCACGCATGAAGTCTATGGGCGATACTTT
TTTGAGTTCTGCGATACCAACCAAAAGGAGGCGGTGCGTCTGATTTTCATGCGTATGAAGAACAGCAATG
AATCACATACGACTGAATTTCATTTATTAACGCCTAACAATGGTGGCAGCATATTGATTTCCTGGGTATT
TTCACCAATGAAGGATGACTATGGGCAAACGGTGGGCACCGTAGTTGTCGGTCGTGATTTGGCTGAACGT
CGGAAATTGGAACTGCAATTACGTCAATCACAGAAGTTGACCGCGTTGGGCGTCATGGCGGGCGGTATCG
CTCATGAAATTCGTAATCCTCTTGCTGTTTGTTCTTCAGCGGCGCAATTTTTGCTGGAAGACGAGATTAC
GGCTGAATTTCATAAAGAGTGTTCAAGAAAAATACAGACTAACATTCAAAAAGCCTCGGCCATCATTGAG
AATTTACTCCGTTTTGCCCGTTCTTCCCTCGATACCGAAATGGTAGAGGTCAATCTGATCACGGTGCTGA
AAGAAACTATCGACCTGATCGCCAACCAGGCCAAAGTGCAGAAAATTCAGATCCTGTTGCCGTTGCAAAA
AGGAAATATATTGGTGTCAGGTGTGTCGGGCTTACTGCAACAGGTGTTCATGAATATTTTTCTTAATGCC
ATTAATGCGATGCCGGAAGGCGGTGTGTTAAGTATTGCGGTAGAGACCTTTGAAGACCGGGTTATTGTGC
GTATTTCTGATACTGGCGTAGGCATTCCCGCCGGCGAGTTGGATAAAATTTTCGATCCGTTCCACACGTC
TTCACCCGTAGGCCAAGGTACTGGTTTGGGTTTGTCCATTTGTTACAGCATTATCCAACAGCACCTTGGT
TCCATACAGGCAGAGAGTTGTCTGGGTGAAGGTTCCACTATTATTGTTACCTTACCTATACTCTAAAATG
ATGAACGCACCCATTCTGATAGTTGATGATGAACCTGACATGTGTTGGGCCATTTCCCATATTATTCAAT
CACAAGGCATGAGTGTCATTACCGCTTACAGTGGGGAAGATGCTTGCGTTAAGCTGATGACCGGCAATTT
TTCCTTTGTGTTTTTAGATGCCAAGTTACCGGATATGGACGGTCTGGAAGTGGCGCGTCGAGCCAGTACC
TTGCTAGAGCGAAGACCGCGTGTAGTGCTGGTTTCCGGTTATCACTATTACGATGATCCGGTTATTCGCC
ATGCTATCGTTGAAGGCATTATCTGCGGTTTTCTGGCGAAGCCTTTTACCAATAAAGAGCTGCTGAAAAC
ATTACAGACACTATCACAGCCGAGCGAGTAGTTGCGTCGCTAGCTTAATCAACGCTCTGCTTCTTCGGGG
GGAATTACTGACACGCTGCACCTTAAAACGGGCATTATGACGATAGTGCTCGTTTTAAGGTGCAAATGGT
GTTTTATCGTTAGCGTGATGTGATGAGATGTGCAGCTTCTTTTTTCGATACATGAGCGGAGTCATCTTCA
TTTCTTTTCGAAACTGATTAATAAAATAGCTTGTACTATTAAACCCTACTTGATAGGCGACTTCCGTCAC
ATTGAGAGAAGATTTTCAGCCTGATACAGATTAAATCAGAACGCAGAAGCGGTCTGATAAAACAGAATTT
GCCTGGCGGCAGTAGCGCGGTGGTCCCACCTGACCCCATGCCGAACTCAGAAGTGAAACGCCGTAGCGCC
GATGGTAGTGTGGGGTCTCCCCATGCGAGAGTAGGGAACTGCCAGGCATCAAATAAAACGAAAGGCTCAG
TCGAAAGACTGGGCCTTTCGTTTTATCTGTTGTTTGTCGGTGAACGCTCTCCTGAGTAGGACAAATCCGC
CGGGAGCGGATTTGAACGTTGCGAAGCAACGGCCCGGAGGGTGGCGGGCAGGACGCCCGCCATAAACTGC
CAGGCATCAAATTAAGCAGAAGGCCATCCTGACGGATGGCCTTTTTGCGTTTCTACAAACTCTTTTGTTT
ATTTTTCTAAATACATTCAAATATGTATCCGCTCATGAGACAATAACCCTGATAAATGCTTCAATAATAT
TGAAAAAGGAAGAGTATGAGTATTCAACATTTCCGTGTCGCCCTTATTCCCTTTTTTGCGGCATTTTGCC
TTCCTGTTTTTGCTCACCCAGAAACGCTGGTGAAAGTAAAAGATGCTGAAGATCAGTTGGGTGCAGCAAA
CTATTAACTGGCGAACTACTTACTCTAGCTTCCCGGCAACAATTAATAGACTGGATGGAGGCGGATAAAG
TTGCAGGACCACTTCTGCGCTCGGCCCTTCCGGCTGGCTGGTTTATTGCTGATAAATCTGGAGCCGGTGA
GCGTGGGTCTCGCGGTATCATTGCAGCACTGGGGCCAGATGGTAAGCCCTCCCGTATCGTAGTTATCTAC
ACGACGGGGAGTCAGGCAACTATGGATGAACGAAATAGACAGATCGCTGAGATAGGTGCCTCACTGATTA
AGCATTGGTAACTGTCAGACCAAGTTTACTCATATATACTTTAGATTGATT
[125 nt withheld, positions 24552-24676]
C
[141 nt withheld, positions 24678-24818]
CCTTTGACGTTGGAGTCCACGTTCTTT
[37 nt withheld, positions 24846-24882]
ACCCTATCTCGGGCTATTCTTTTGATTTATAAGGGATTTTGCCGATTTCGGCCTATTGGTTAAAAAATGA
GCTGATTTAACAAAAATTTAACGCGAATTTTAACAAAATATTAACGTTTACAATTTAAAAGGATCTAGGT
GAAGATCCTTTTTGATAATCTCATGACCAAAATCCCTTAACGTGAGTTTTCGTTCCACTGAGCGTCAGAC
CCCGTAGAAAAGATCAAAGGATCTTCTTGAGATCCTTTTTTTCTGCGCGTAATCTGCTGCTTGCAAACAA
AAAAACCACCGCTACCAGCGGTGGTTTGTTTGCCGGATCAAGAGCTACCAACTCTTTTTCCGAAGGTAAC
TGGCTTCAGCAGAGCGCAGATACCAAATACTGTCCTTCTAGTGTAGCCGTAGTTAGGCCACCACTTCAAG
AACTCTGTAGCACCGCCTACATACCTCGCTCTGCTAATCCTGTTACCAGTCAGGCATTTGAGAAGCACAC
GGTCACACTGCTTCCGGTAGTCAATAAACCGGTAAACCAGCAATAGACATAAGCGGCTATTTAACGACCC
TGCCCTGAACCGACGACCGGGTCGAATTTGCTTTCGAATTTCTGCCATTCATCCGCTTATTATCACTTAT
TCAGGCGTAGCAACCAGGCGTTTAAGGGCACCAATAACTGCCTTAAAAAAATTACGCCCCGCCCTGCCAC
TCATCGCAGTACTGTTGTAATTCATTAAGCATTCTGCCGACATGGAAGCCATCACAAACGGCATGATGAA
CCTGAATCGCCAGCGGCATCAGCACCTTGTCGCCTTGCGTATAATATTTGCCCATGGTGAAAACGGGGGC
GAAGAAGTTGTCCATATTGGCCACGTTTAAATCAAAACTGGTGAAACTCACCCAGGGATTGGCTGAGACG
AAAAACATATTCTCAATAAACCCTTTAGGGAAATAGGCCAGGTTTTCACCGTAACACGCCACATCTTGCG
AATATATGTGTAGAAACTGCCGGAAATCGTCGTGGTATTCACACCAGAGCGATGAAAACGTTTCAGTTTG
CTCATGGAAAACGGTGTAACAAGGGTGAACACTATCCCATATCACCAGCTCACCGTCTTTCATTGCCATA
CGGAATTCCGGATGAGCATTCATCAGGCGGGCAAGAATGTGAATAAAGGCCGGATAAAACTTGTGCTTAT
TTTTCTTTACGGTCTTTAAAAAGGCCGTAATATCCAGCTGAACGGTCTGGTTATAGGTACATTGAGCAAC
TGACTGAAATGCCTCAAAATGTTCTTTACGATGCCATTGGGATATATCAACGGTGGTATATCCAGTGATT
TTTTTCTCCATTTTAGCTTCCTTAGCTCCTGAAAATCTCGATAACTCAAAAAATACGCCCGGTAGTGATC
TTATTTCATTATGGTGAAAGTTGGAACCTCTTACGTGCCGATCAACGTCTCATTTTCGCCAAAAGTTGGC
CCAGGGCTTCCCGGTATCAACAGGGACACCAGGATTTATTTATTCTGCGAAGTGATCTTCCGTCACAGGT
ATTTATTCGGCGCAAAGTGCGTCGGGTGATGCTGCCAACTTACTGATTTAGTGTATGATGGTGTTTTTGA
GGTGCTCCAGTGGCTTCTGTTTCTATCAGCTGTCCCTCCTGTTCAGCTACTGACGGGGTGGTGCGTAACG
GCAAAAGCACCGCCGGACATCAGCGCTAGCGGAGTGTATACTGGCTTACTATGTTGGCACTGATGAGGGT
GTCAGTGAAGTGCTTCATGTGGCAGGAGAAAAAAGGCTGCACCGGTGCGTCAGCAGAATATGTGATACAG
GATATATTCCGCTTCCTCGCTCACTGACTCGCTACGCTCGGTCGTTCGACTGCGGCGAGCGGAAATGGCT
TACGAACGGGGCGGAGATTTCCTGGAAGATGCCAGGAAGATACTTAACAGGGAAGTGAGAGGGCCGCGGC
AAAGCCGTTTTTCCATAGGCTCCGCCCCCCTGACAAGCATCACGAAATCTGACGCTCAAATCAGTGGTGG
CGAAACCCGACAGGACTATAAAGATACCAGGCGTTTCCCCCTGGCGGCTCCCTCGTGCGCTCTCCTGTTC
CTGCCTTTCGGTTTACCGGTGTCATTCCGCTGTTATGGCCGCGTTTGTCTCATTCCACGCCTGACACTCA
GTTCCGGGTAGGCAGTTCGCTCCAAGCTGGACTGTATGCACGAACCCCCCGTTCAGTCCGACCGCTGCGC
CTTATCCGGTAACTATCGTCTTGAGTCCAACCCGGAAAGACATGCAAAAGCACCACTGGCAGCAGCCACT
GGTAATTGATTTAGAGGAGTTAGTCTTGAAGTCATGCGCCGGTTAAGGCTAAACTGAAAGGACAAGTTTT
GGTGACTGCGCTCCTCCAAGCCAGTTACCTCGGTTCAAAGAGTTGGTAGCTCAGAGAACCTTCGAAAAAC
CGCCCTGCAAGGCGGTTTTTTCGTTTTCAGAGCAAGAGATTACGCGCAGACCAAAACGATCTCAA
